Addgene plasmid #8762: 3243 pSHLox Hox 11 L2
Depositing lab: Stanley Korsmeyer. Depositing organization: Dana-Farber Cancer Institute. Publication: Enx (Hox11L1)-deficient mice develop myenteric neuronal hyperplasia and megacolon. Shirasawa S, Yunker AM, Roth KA, Brown GA, Horning S, Korsmeyer SJ. Nat Med 1997 Jun;3(6):646-50. 10.1038/nm0697-646 PubMed 9176491.
Backbone
  Vector backbone: pSHLox
  Backbone manufacturer: EMD Biosciences
  Backbone size w/o insert (bp): 3820
  Vector type: Bacterial Expression
Growth in bacteria
  Bacterial resistance: Ampicillin, 100 μg/mL
  Growth temperature: 37°C
  Growth strain: XL1 Blue
  Copy number: High Copy
Gene/Insert
  Gene/Insert name: Hox11 L2 (alt name: Hox11L2)
  Species: M. musculus (mouse)
  Insert size (bp): 1900
  Entrez Gene: Tlx3 (a.k.a. Hox11l2, Rnx, Tlx1l2)
  Cloning method: Restriction Enzyme; 5′ cloning site EcoRI (not destroyed); 3′ cloning site HindIII (not destroyed)
  Sequencing primers: 5′ T7
Terms and licenses: Academic/Nonprofit Terms; Industry Terms: Not Available to Industry
Depositor comments: Used for internal probe: 1.6 kb HindIII fragment.
How to cite: 3243 pSHLox Hox 11 L2 was a gift from Stanley Korsmeyer (Addgene plasmid # 8762 ; http://n2t.net/addgene:8762 ; RRID:Addgene_8762)
