[The description below was written by a language model from this plasmid's Addgene catalogue record.]
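Description:
3243 pSHLox Hox 11 L2 is a bacterial plasmid that carries a mouse Hox11L2 sequence in the commercial pSHLox backbone. The backbone is about 3.8 kb without insert. It is catalogued as a bacterial expression vector, is maintained at high copy number in E. coli, and is selected with ampicillin. The record does not list the origin of replication or any promoter. The only hint about flanking elements is that a T7 primer is used to sequence into the 5′ end of the insert, which suggests a T7 promoter or priming site lies next to the cloning site. No feature table is provided, so the detailed arrangement of backbone elements cannot be described from this record.

The insert is roughly 1.9 kb of Mus musculus Hox11L2, which corresponds to the gene now called Tlx3 (also known as Rnx or Tlx1l2), a member of the Hox11/Tlx homeobox transcription factor family. It was cloned by restriction digestion between EcoRI at the 5′ end and HindIII at the 3′ end, and both sites remain intact. The record does not say whether the fragment is cDNA or genomic DNA, and it mentions no tags, fusions or reporters. Despite the "expression" classification, the depositor's comment points to use as a source of hybridisation probe, since a 1.6 kb HindIII fragment from the plasmid served as an internal probe. This fits the associated publication, which describes gene-targeted mice lacking the related family member Enx (Hox11L1), although the record does not explain exactly how the Hox11L2 probe was used.
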