>Addgene plasmid #8762 | 3243 pSHLox Hox 11 L2 | addgene partial sequence | sequence record 17243 | T7 5'-TAATACGACTCACTATAGGG-3'
TGTGCTGGCAAAGCCCACCCTGACCAACTCAGCCGTGCAGTCTTCTCTCTTGGAGACGTGACTGGCTGAC
CAGGAGTTTTCTTTGCTCCCTCTGTAGGGATCTGATGTGGTGGGTGGCCTTGCGTCCCTCAGTCCCATAC
CTAACTCTTGGCTGTGTCCTTGAAGGTTTTGTCCTTGTCCCTGGACGCCTTGGTTATGGCTTTTCTCAGG
CGGGCACTAGGTACCCAGTGGTTCAAAACCTTGTGCTACCCAGTGGTTCGGCCAGTGAGGCAGCCTCAGA
TCTGTAAAATGGGTGCAACGCGGAAGGCCACTGACAGGGTTTAAGAGGCCTTGTTCCTTCAGCTCAGCTT
GCCTAACCCTGGTTGTATCCCAGACCCTAACCCAAGGTTCTTCCAGTGGGAAGACCGCAAGCAGTGTCCT
TTAACGACGCCCTCAGCTTCTAATTCTGCCTTTCACTCCGCCCAACAATAGCAGAAAAGAAGGTTTTAAG
AGACTTGGCATGTCATGAGTGGAAGATGCAATCTACCCTAGCGGCTCAACAATCGCTCCCACTTGCTGGG
GGCGGCCACCCTGCTTTGGGTGAGTTGGTCGCCTTGGCCTACACTCGTGGGTGGGTTC
